Addgene plasmid #212191: pLSU1/Os-ubi:nnLuz-I{PIV-216}:NosT
Purpose: This binary vector expresses mushroom luciferase (nnLuz) containing the PIV intron (216 bp into the gene) with the rice ubiquitin (R. ubi) promoter and UTR
Depositing lab: Wayne Curtis. Depositing organization: Pennsylvania State University.
Backbone
  Vector backbone: pLSU1
  Vector type: Plant Expression
Growth in bacteria
  Bacterial resistance: Kanamycin, 50 μg/mL
  Growth temperature: 37°C
  Growth strain: DH5alpha
  Copy number: High Copy
Gene/Insert
  Gene/Insert name: nnLuz-I{PIV-216}
  Species: Neonothopanus nambi
  Insert size (bp): 999
  Mutation: PIV intron added at bp 216, eliminates expression in Agrobacterium
  Promoter: Rice ubiquitin
  Cloning method: Restriction Enzyme; 5′ cloning site Unknown (unknown if destroyed)
Terms and licenses: Academic/Nonprofit Terms; Industry Terms: Not Available to Industry
How to cite: pLSU1/Os-ubi:nnLuz-I{PIV-216}:NosT was a gift from Wayne Curtis (Addgene plasmid # 212191 ; http://n2t.net/addgene:212191 ; RRID:Addgene_212191)
