[The description below was written by a language model from this plasmid's Addgene catalogue record and pLannotate feature annotations shown in this document.]
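Description:
pLSU1/Os-ubi:nnLuz-I{PIV-216}:NosT is a small (about 7.5 kb) plant-expression binary vector built on the pLSU1 backbone for Agrobacterium-mediated delivery of a bioluminescence reporter. It carries two replication systems. A high-copy ColE1/pUC-type origin supports propagation in E. coli. The pVS1 oriV, with its RepA replication protein and StaA stability protein, allows stable maintenance in Agrobacterium. Bacterial selection is by kanamycin through an aph(3')-Ia KanR gene. The annotation places this gene downstream of the NOS terminator, next to the ColE1 origin. The feature table annotates an octopine-type left border repeat just upstream of the expression cassette. It does not annotate a right border or any plant selectable marker, so the exact extent of the T-DNA cannot be confirmed from the record.

The payload is a single expression cassette. The rice polyubiquitin RUBQ2 promoter, with its UTR according to the catalogue entry, drives nnLuz, the luciferase of the bioluminescent mushroom Neonothopanus nambi, and transcription ends at the nopaline synthase terminator and poly(A) signal. The luciferase coding sequence itself was not picked up by the automated annotation, but it lies between the promoter and terminator. It is interrupted 216 bp into the gene by the PIV intron, annotated as the modified second intron of the potato ST-LS1 gene (IV2). Bacteria cannot splice this intron, so functional luciferase is not made in Agrobacterium, and any light signal should come from plant cells that have received and expressed the T-DNA. This makes the construct suited to monitoring transient or stable plant transformation without background from the delivering bacteria. The rice ubiquitin promoter provides strong constitutive expression of the reporter.
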