Features (pLannotate 1.2.2; 9 found; start..end, strand, type, name):
    723..1796    +  CDS            pVS1 RepA: replication protein from the Pseudomonas plasmid pVS1 (Heeb et al., 2000)
   1862..2056    +  rep_origin     pVS1 oriV: origin of replication for the Pseudomonas plasmid pVS1 (Heeb et al., 2000)
   2223..2246    +  misc_feature   LB T-DNA repeat: left border repeat from octopine Ach5 T-DNA
   2259..3968    +  promoter       Ubi promoter: RUBQ2; promoter for the rice (Oryza sativa) polyubiquitin gene RUBQ2
   4191..4379    +  intron         IV2 intron: modified second intron of the potato ST-LS1 gene (Vancanneyt et al., 1990)
   4992..5244    +  terminator     NOS terminator: nopaline synthase terminator and poly(A) signal
   5431..6246    +  CDS            KanR: aminoglycoside phosphotransferase; aph(3')-Ia; confers resistance to kanamycin in bacteria or G418 (Geneticin®) in eukaryotes
   6332..6920    +  rep_origin     ori: high-copy-number ColE1/pMB1/pBR322/pUC origin of replication
   7162..294     +  CDS            pVS1 StaA (across the origin): stability protein from the Pseudomonas plasmid pVS1 (Heeb et al., 2000)
>Addgene plasmid #212191 | pLSU1/Os-ubi:nnLuz-I{PIV-216}:NosT | addgene full sequence | sequence record 443882 | Addgene NGS Result
TGGGCCACCGCCGACCTGGTGGAGCTGGTTAAGCAGCGCATTGAGGTCACGGATGGAAGGCTACAAGCGG
CCTTTGTCGTGTCGCGGGCGATCAAAGGCACGCGCATCGGCGGTGAGGTTGCCGAGGCGCTGGCCGGGTA
CGAGCTGCCCATTCTTGAGTCCCGTATCACGCAGCGCGTGAGCTACCCAGGCACTGCCGCCGCCGGCACA
ACCGTTCTTGAATCAGAACCCGAGGGCGACGCTGCCCGCGAGGTCCAGGCGCTGGCCGCTGAAATTAAAT
CAAAACTCATTTGAGTTAATGAGGTAAAGAGAAAATGAGCAAAAGCACAAACACGCTAAGTGCCGGCCGT
CCGAGCGCACGCAGCAGCAAGGCTGCAACGTTGGCCAGCCTGGCAGACACGCCAGCCATGAAGCGGGTCA
ACTTTCAGTTGCCGGCGGAGGATCACACCAAGCTGAAGATGTACGCGGTACGCCAAGGCAAGACCATTAC
CGAGCTGCTATCTGAATACATCGCGCAGCTACCAGAGTAAATGAGCAAATGAATAAATGAGTAGATGAAT
TTTAGCGGCTAAAGGAGGCGGCATGGAAAATCAAGAACAACCAGGCACCGACGCCGTGGAATGCCCCATG
TGTGGAGGAACGGGCGGTTGGCCAGGCGTAAGCGGCTGGGTTGTCTGCCGGCCCTGCAATGGCACTGGAA
CCCCCAAGCCCGAGGAATCGGCGTGAGCGGTCGCAAACCATCCGGCCCGGTACAAATCGGCGCGGCGCTG
GGTGATGACCTGGTGGAGAAGTTGAAGGCCGCGCAGGCCGCCCAGCGGCAACGCATCGAGGCAGAAGCAC
GCCCCGGTGAATCGTGGCAAGCGGCCGCTGATCGAATCCGCAAAGAATCCCGGCAACCGCCGGCAGCCGG
TGCGCCGTCGATTAGGAAGCCGCCCAAGGGCGACGAGCAACCAGATTTTTTCGTTCCGATGCTCTATGAC
GTGGGCACCCGCGATAGTCGCAGCATCATGGACGTGGCCGTTTTCCGTCTGTCGAAGCGTGACCGACGAG
CTGGCGAGGTGATCCGCTACGAGCTTCCAGACGGGCACGTAGAGGTTTCCGCAGGGCCGGCCGGCATGGC
CAGTGTGTGGGATTACGACCTGGTACTGATGGCGGTTTCCCATCTAACCGAATCCATGAACCGATACCGG
GAAGGGAAGGGAGACAAGCCCGGCCGCGTGTTCCGTCCACACGTTGCGGACGTACTCAAGTTCTGCCGGC
GAGCCGATGGCGGAAAGCAGAAAGACGACCTGGTAGAAACCTGCATTCGGTTAAACACCACGCACGTTGC
CATGCAGCGTACGAAGAAGGCCAAGAACGGCCGCCTGGTGACGGTATCCGAGGGTGAAGCCTTGATTAGC
CGCTACAAGATCGTAAAGAGCGAAACCGGGCGGCCGGAGTACATCGAGATCGAGCTAGTTGATTGGATGT
ACCGCGAGATCACAGAAGGCAAGAACCCGGACGTGCTGACGGTTCACCCCGATTACTTTTTGATCGATCC
CGGCATCGGCCGTTTTCTCTACCGCCTGGCACGCCGCGCCGCAGGCAAGGCAGAAGCCAGATGGTTGTTC
AAGACGATCTACGAACGCAGTGGCAGCGCCGGAGAGTTCAAGAAGTTCTGTTTCACCGTGCGCAAGCTGA
TCGGGTCAAATGACCTGCCGGAGTACGATTTGAAGGAGGAGGCGGGGCAGGCTGGCCCGATCCTAGTCAT
GCGCTACCGCAACCTGATCGAGGGCGAAGCATCCGCCGGTTCCTAATGTACGGAGCAGATGCTAGGGCAA
ATTGCCCTAGCAGGGGAAAAAGGTCGAAAAGATCTCTTTCCTGTGGATAGCACGTACATTGGGAACCCAA
AGCCGTACATTGGGAACCGGAACCCGTACATTGGGAACCCAAAGCCGTACATTGGGAACCGGTCACACAT
GTAAGTGACTGATATAAAAGAGAAAAAAGGCGATTTTTCCGCCTAAAACTCTTTAAAACTTATTAAAACT
CTTAAAACCCGCCTGGCCTGTGCATAACTGTCTGGCCAGCGCACAGCCGAAGAGCTGCAAAAAGCGCCTA
CCCTTCGGTCGCTGCGCTCCCTACGCCCCGCCGCTTCGCGTCGGCCTATCGCGGCCGCTGGCCGCTCAAA
AATGGCTGGCCTACGGCCAGGCAATCTGCTAGCGCGCGGACAAGCTAGGATTGGCAGGATATATTCAGTT
GTAAATGATATCGCATGCATTCGGGTCAAGGCGGAAGCCAGCGCGCCACCCCACGTCAGCAAATACGGAG
GCGCGGGGTTGACGGCGTCACCCGGTCCTAACGGCGACCAACAAACCAGCCAGAAGAAATTACAGTAAAA
AAAAAGTAAATTGCACTTTGATCCACCTTTTATTACCTAAGTCTCAATTTGGATCACCCTTAAACCTATC
TTTTCAATTTGGGCCGGGTTGTGGTTTGGACTACCATGAACAACTTTTCGTCATGTCTAACTTCCCTTTC
AGCAAACATATGAACCATATATAGAGGAGATCGGCCGTATACTAGAGCTGATGTGTTTAAGGTCGTTGAT
TGCACGAGAAAAAAAAATCCAAATCGCAACAATAGCAAATTTATCTGGTTCAAAGTGAAAAGATATGTTT
AAAGGTAGTCCAAAGTAAAACTTATAGATAATAAAATGTGGTCCAAAGCGTAATTCACTCAAAAAAAATC
AACGAGACGTGTACCAAACGGAGACAAACGGCATCTTCTCGAAATTTCCCAACCGCTCGCTCGCCCGCCT
CGTCTTCCCGGAAACCGCGGTGGTTTCAGCGTGGCGGATTCTCCAAGCAGACGGAGACGTCACGGCACGG
GACTCCTCCCACCACCCAACCGCCATAAATACCAGCCCCCTCATCTCCTCTCCTCGCATCAGCTCCACCC
CCGAAAAATTTCTCCCCAATCTCGCGAGGCTCTCGTCGTCGAATCGAATCCTCTCGCGTCCTCAAGGTAC
GCTGCTTCTCCTCTCCTCGCTTCGTTTCGATTCGATTTCGGACGGGTGAGGTTGTTTTGTTGCTAGATCC
GATTGGTGGTTAGGGTTGTCGATGTGATTATCGTGAGATGTTTAGGGGTTGTAGATCTGATGGTTGTGAT
TTGGGCACGGTTGGTTCGATAGGTGGAATCGTGGTTAGGTTTTGGGATTGGATGTTGGTTCTGATGATTG
GGGGGAATTTTTACGGTTAGATGAATTGTTGGATGATTCGATTGGGGAAATCGGTGTAGATCTGTTGGGG
AATTGTGGAACTAGTCATGCCTGAGTGATTGGTGCGATTTGTAGCGTGTTCCATCTTGTAGGCCTTGTTG
CGAGCATGTTCAGATCTACTGTTCCGCTCTTGATTGAGTTATTGGTGCCATGGGTTGGTGCAAACACAGG
CTTTAATATGTTATATCTGTTTTGTGTTTGATGTAGATCTGTAGGGTAGTTCTTCTTAGACATGGTTCAA
TTATGTAGCTTGTGCGTTTCGATTTGATTTCATATGTTCACAGATTAGATAATGATGAACTCTTTTAATT
AATTGTCAATGGTAAATAGGAAGTCTTGTCGCTATATCTGTCATAATGATCTCATGTTACTATCTGCCAG
TAATTTATGCTAAGAACTATATTAGAATATCATGTTACAATCTGTAGTAATATCATGTTACAATCTGTAG
TTCATCTATATAATCTATTGTGGTAATTTCTTTTTACTATCTGTGTGAAGATTATTGCCACTAGTTCATT
CTACTTATTTCTGAAGTTCAGGATACGTGTGCTGTTACTACCTATCTGAATACATGTGTGATGTGCCTGT
TACTATCTTTTTGAATACATGTATGTTCTGTTGGAATATGTTTGCTGTTTGATCCGTTGTTGTGTCCTTA
ATCTTGTGCTAGTTCTTACCCTATCTGTTTGGTGATTATTTCTTGCAGCTCGAGATGAGGATAAATATCT
CTTTGTCTAGTCTCTTTGAGAGACTGAGCAAATTGTCATCCCGATCCATCGCAATTACCTGCGGCGTAGT
CTTGGCAAGTGCAATAGCATTCCCAATTATCCGAAGAGACTATCAAACGTTCCTTGAAGTCGGTCCGAGC
TATGCCCCACAGAACTTCCGAGGCTATATCATCGTTTGTGTCTTGTCACTTTTTAGGCAAGTAAGTTTCT
GCTTCTACCTTTGATATATATATAATAATTATCATTAATTAGTAGTAATATAATATTTCAAATATTTTTT
TCAAAATAAAAGAATGTAGTATATAGCAATTGCTTTTCTGTAGTTTATAAGTGTGTATATTTTAATTTAT
AACTTTTCTAATATATGACCAAAATTTGTTGATGTGCAGGAGCAGAAAGGGTTGGCAATCTATGACAGGC
TTCCAGAAAAGAGGCGTTGGCTTGCCGACTTGCCGTTTCGTGAAGGGACGAGGCCATCCATAACCTCCCA
CATTATACAGCGTCAGCGTACTCAGCTGGTAGATCAAGAGTTTGCAACCAGAGAACTTATCGATAAGGTG
ATCCCACGTGTGCAAGCAAGACACACAGACAAAACTTTTCTCAGTACGTCAAAATTTGAGTTTCATGCAA
AGGCCATCTTCCTTCTCCCCTCTATCCCTATTAATGATCCTCTTAACATTCCCTCACACGATACGGTAAG
AAGAACCAAGCGTGAGATCGCTCACATGCATGATTACCATGATTGCACTCTGCACTTGGCTCTTGCTGCT
CAGGATGGTAAGGAAGTTTTGAAGAAGGGGTGGGGCCAGCGTCACCCACTGGCCGGACCAGGAGTCCCAG
GCCCTCCTACTGAGTGGACCTTCCTTTACGCACCAAGGAACGAAGAGGAGGCCAGAGTTGTCGAGATGAT
AGTCGAAGCTAGTATTGGCTACATGACTAACGATCCTGCTGGTAAGATTGTCGAAAATGCCAAGTCAGGT
TGAGAATTCGGATCCCTGCAGGATCGTTCAAACATTTGGCAATAAAGTTTCTTAAGATTGAATCCTGTTG
CCGGTCTTGCGATGATTATCATATAATTTCTGTTGAATTACGTTAAGCATGTAATAATTAACATGTAATG
CATGACGTTATTTATGAGATGGGTTTTTATGATTAGAGTCCCGCAATTATACATTTAATACGCGATAGAA
AACAAAATATAGCGCGCAAACTAGGATAAATTATCGCGCGCGGTGTCATCTATGTTACTAGATCGGGGAG
CTCTGGCAGGATATATGCGGTTGTAATTCATTTTTATTGTCTAAATTTCTGTATTTGTTTGTTTGCAATT
AGATCCACGTTGTGTCTCAAAATCTCTGATGTTACATTGCACAAGATAAAAATATATCATCATGAACAAT
AAAACTGTCTGCTTACATAAACAGTAATACAAGGGGTGTTATGAGCCATATTCAACGGGAAACGTCTTGT
TCGAGGCCGCGATTAAATTCCAACATGGATGCTGATTTATATGGGTATAAATGGGCTCGCGATAATGTCG
GGCAATCAGGTGCGACAATCTACCGATTGTATGGGAAGCCCGATGCGCCAGAGTTGTTTCTGAAACATGG
CAAAGGTAGCGTTGCCAATGATGTTACAGATGAGATGGTCAGACTAAACTGGCTGACGGAATTTATGCCT
CTTCCGACCATCAAGCATTTTATCCGTACTCCTGATGATGCATGGTTACTCACCACTGCGATCCCAGGGA
AAACAGCATTCCAGGTATTAGAAGAATATCCTGATTCAGGTGAAAATATTGTTGATGCGCTGGCAGTGTT
CCTGCGCCGGTTGCATTCGATTCCTGTTTGTAATTGTCCTTTTAACAGCGATCGCGTATTTCGTCTCGCT
CAGGCGCAATCACGAATGAATAACGGTTTGGTTGATGCGAGTGATTTTGATGACGAGCGTAATGGCTGGC
CTGTTGAACAAGTCTGGAAAGAAATGCATAAACTTTTGCCATTCTCACCGGATTCAGTCGTCACTCATGG
TGATTTCTCACTTGATAACCTTATTTTTGACGAGGGGAAATTAATAGGTTGTATTGATGTTGGACGAGTC
GGAATCGCAGACCGATACCAGGATCTTGCCATCCTATGGAACTGCCTCGGTGAGTTTTCTCCTTCATTAC
AGAAACGGCTTTTTCAAAAATATGGTATTGATAATCCTGATATGAATAAATTGCAGTTTCATTTGATGCT
CGATGAGTTTTTCTAATCAGAATTGGTTAATTGGTTGTAACACTGGCAGAGCATTACGCTGACTTGACGG
GACGGCGGCTTTGTTGAATCAATTGATCTTCTTGAAATCCTTTTTTTCTGCGCGTAATCTGCTGCTTGCA
AACAAAAAAACCACCGCTACCAGCGGTGGTTTGTTTGCCGGATCAAGAGCTACCAACTCTTTTTCCGAAG
GTAACTGGCTTCAGCAGAGCGCAGATACCAAATACTGTTCTTCTAGTGTAGCCGTAGTTAGGCCACCACT
TCAAGAACTCTGTAGCACCGCCTACATACCTCGCTCTGCTAATCCTGTTACCAGTGGCTGCTGCCAGTGG
CGATAAGTCGTGTCTTACCGGGTTGGACTCAAGACGATAGTTACCGGATAAGGCGCAGCGGTCGGGCTGA
ACGGGGGGTTCGTGCACACAGCCCAGCTTGGAGCGAACGACCTACACCGAACTGAGATACCTACAGCGTG
AGCTATGAGAAAGCGCCACGCTTCCCGAAGGGAGAAAGGCGGACAGGTATCCGGTAAGCGGCAGGGTCGG
AACAGGAGAGCGCACGAGGGAGCTTCCAGGGGGAAACGCCTGGTATCTTTATAGTCCTGTCGGGTTTCGC
CACCTCTGACTTGAGCGTCGATTTTTGTGATGCTCGTCAGGGGGGCGGAGCCTATGGAAAAACGCCAGCA
ACGCGGCCTTTTTACGGTTCCTGGCCTTTTGCTGGCCTTTTGCTCACATGTTCTTTCCTGCGTTATCCCC
TGATTCTGTGGATAACCGTATTACCGCCTTTGAGTGATCTCTGAAGAAACCGAGCGCCGCCGTCTAAAAA
GGTGATGTGTATTTGAGTAAAACAGCTTGCGTCATGCGGTCGCTGCGTATATGATGCGATGAGTAAATAA
ACAAATACGCAAGGGGAACGCATGAAGGTTATCGCTGTACTTAACCAGAAAGGCGGGTCAGGCAAGACGA
CCATCGCAACCCATCTAGCCCGCGCCCTGCAACTCGCCGGGGCCGATGTTCTGTTAGTCGATTCCGATCC
CCAGGGCAGTGCCCGCGATTGGGCGGCCGTGCGGGAAGATCAACCGCTAACCGTTGTCGGCATCGACCGC
CCGACGATTGACCGCGACGTGAAGGCCATCGGCCGGCGCGACTTCGTAGTGATCGACGGAGCGCCCCAGG
CGGCGGACTTGGCTGTGTCCGCGATCAAGGCAGCCGACTTCGTGCTGATTCCGGTGCAGCCAAGCCCTTA
CGACATA
